>Addgene plasmid #45315 | pCU-EGD2 | depositor full sequence | sequence record 63199 | pCU-EGD2 sequence 5625 bps
GACGAAAGGGCCTCGTGATACGCCTATTTTTATAGGTTAATGTCATGATAATAATGGTTTCTTAGCAGGT
TAGACTAACATGCAAAAAGTTTATATTCATTTTTGTAGTTATTCTTGTTTTCATTAGGATGATTACACAC
TGTGGATGTGGATTAATCGATCATTGTTAATTTAGTGTAGCTACTACCATTTCAAACAAAACGTAAATTC
TTGCAGTCGTACTGGATCTGTGAATCTATTAGTATATATGAATTAAAGTAGCTTGTACATATTATTCTGT
TGAATCATATCGCAGAGCATTGGTTGAAATCCAAAATATAAAAATGTAATATCACAAAAAATAATACTAA
TTCTAACATTAATGGGTCAGATTTTTAGTGAATACTTAAATTTATAATATCGTCTATTTAAGCTAGCAAA
TGGAACAACATTTAAAGTAAGAACATCATATCTACATGAAAATGTATATTTCAATCTGACTAATAACGCA
GAGCACATCTTTCAGTGATGTCTGTCACATGATCAAAAAGAATTGTATTTAAATAATTCATAATAAAAGC
TTAAAAAATTACAATAATGAAAATAAAGTAAATAATGACATGGGTAAGAGTTCCGAAATAGAATCTTAGT
GTACAAAACAAAAATTGCATCATTAGAGATCCCCACATTCAAATATGTATCCGCTCATGAGACAATAACC
CTGATAAATGCTTCAATAATATTGAAAAAGGAAGAGTATGAGTATTCAACATTTCCGTGTCGCCCTTATT
CCCTTTTTTGCGGCATTTTGCCTTCCTGTTTTTGCTCACCCAGAAACGCTGGTGAAAGTAAAAGATGCTG
AAGATCAGTTGGGTGCACGAGTGGGTTACATCGAACTGGATCTCAACAGCGGTAAGATCCTTGAGAGTTT
TCGCCCCGAAGAACGTTTTCCAATGATGAGCACTTTTAAAGTTCTGCTATGTGGCGCGGTATTATCCCGT
ATTGACGCCGGGCAAGAGCAACTCGGTCGCCGCATACACTATTCTCAGAATGACTTGGTTGAGTACTCAC
CAGTCACAGAAAAGCATCTTACGGATGGCATGACAGTAAGAGAATTATGCAGTGCTGCCATAACCATGAG
TGATAACACTGCGGCCAACTTACTTCTGACAACGATCGGAGGACCGAAGGAGCTAACCGCTTTTTTGCAC
AACATGGGGGATCATGTAACTCGCCTTGATCGTTGGGAACCGGAGCTGAATGAAGCCATACCAAACGACG
AGCGTGACACCACGATGCCTGTAGCAATGGCAACAACGTTGCGCAAACTATTAACTGGCGAACTACTTAC
TCTAGCTTCCCGGCAACAATTAATAGACTGGATGGAGGCGGATAAAGTTGCAGGACCACTTCTGCGCTCG
GCCCTTCCGGCTGGCTGGTTTATTGCTGATAAATCTGGAGCCGGTGAGCGTGGGTCTCGCGGTATCATTG
CAGCACTGGGGCCAGATGGTAAGCCCTCCCGTATCGTAGTTATCTACACGACGGGGAGTCAGGCAACTAT
GGATGAACGAAATAGACAGATCGCTGAGATAGGTGCCTCACTGATTAAGCATTGGTAACTGTCAGACCAA
GTTTACTCATATATACTTTAGATTGATTTAAAACTTCATTTTTAATTTAAAAGGATCTAGGTGAAGATCC
TTTTTGATAATCTCATGACCAAAATCCCTTAACGTGAGTTTTCGTTCCACTGAGCGTCAGACCCCGTAGA
AAAGATCAAAGGATCTTCTTGAGATCCTTTTTTTCTGCGCGTAATCTGCTGCTTGCAAACAAAAAAACCA
CCGCTACCAGCGGTGGTTTGTTTGCCGGATCAAGAGCTACCAACTCTTTTTCCGAAGGTAACTGGCTTCA
GCAGAGCGCAGATACCAAATACTGTTCTTCTAGTGTAGCCGTAGTTAGGCCACCACTTCAAGAACTCTGT
AGCACCGCCTACATACCTCGCTCTGCTAATCCTGTTACCAGTGGCTGCTGCCAGTGGCGATAAGTCGTGT
CTTACCGGGTTGGACTCAAGACGATAGTTACCGGATAAGGCGCAGCGGTCGGGCTGAACGGGGGGTTCGT
GCACACAGCCCAGCTTGGAGCGAACGACCTACACCGAACTGAGATACCTACAGCGTGAGCTATGAGAAAG
CGCCACGCTTCCCGAAGGGAGAAAGGCGGACAGGTATCCGGTAAGCGGCAGGGTCGGAACAGGAGAGCGC
ACGAGGGAGCTTCCAGGGGGAAACGCCTGGTATCTTTATAGTCCTGTCGGGTTTCGCCACCTCTGACTTG
AGCGTCGATTTTTGTGATGCTCGTCAGGGGGGCGGAGCCTATGGAAAAACGCCAGCAACGCGGCCTTTTT
ACGGTTCCTGGCCTTTTGCTGGCCTTTTGCTCACATGTTCTTTCCTGCGTTATCCCCTGATTCTGTGGAT
AACCGTATTACCGCCTTTGAGTGAGCTGATACCGCTCGCCGCAGCCGAACGACCGAGCGCAGCGAGTCAG
TGAGCGAGGAAGCGGAAGAGCGCCCAATACGCAAACCGCCTCTCCCCGCGCGTTGGCCGATTCATTAATG
CAGCTGGCACGACAGGTTTCCCGACTGGAAAGCGGGCAGTGAGCGCAACGCAATTAATGTGAGTTAGCTC
ACTCATTAGGCACCCCAGGCTTTACACTTTATGCTTCCGGCTCGTATGTTGTGTGGAATTGTGAGCGGAT
AACAATTTCACACAGGAAACAGCTATGACCATGATTACGCCAAGCGCGCAATTAACCCTCACTAAAGGGA
ACAAAAGCTGGAGCTCTGTCCACTTCACTCACCAGTAATAAGTTGCCCAGTCACCATCCCTTATATACGC
TGTGGCTACCGAGATGGCCGAACCCACTCCAAATATATGGGATACTCAAACTGAAAGATGATGATGAGCT
TATTATGGTAATGCTGTACGTACATTACCCCCGTGGCAAGAAACACGTACAACGCTACATTTCTCGTCGA
CGCTTTTTTTTTTCAAAATTTCTTTCATCGAAGAGCTTTGGAGGGTCTCATAGCACATATAAGTTGTTAT
TGCTACACAATTTTGGTCAATTGAGTAGCTGTTGCAATAGGGACAAATCAAAAACACGTCAATAATACAG
ATATACAAAGTCTAGAACTAGTGGATCCCCCGGGCTGCAGGAATTCGATATCAAGCTTATCGATACCGTC
GACCTCGAGAACACAACCCACAGCTACCACCATCAACAATATTTATATATATAACGTACACATAGAAATC
ACACAAACAGAGTATTTATTCTTAACTACATGAACTACCATCAGACCGTCTGGGCCACTATATAATGTGC
CATTCATAAACGTGATCACTTTACGTAGCAGGCAACCCCAGGTGAAAATTTTTCAGCGAGCTGCCAGATT
GTCAGGTGAAAAACTGAAAAAAACTTCTGGGCGATGAGCTTGTGGCGGGAAATTAAGTATATAAAGCAGT
TAGTTTCTTCTGCTTCTTGTGGTTCTGGGTATTCTTGTAATATTTGGAAGAATAGAAAATCAAGACTACT
GCCTTTCTTTTCATATTATAGAGGAAGAAATACGCACGAACACGATATAGAGGTAAAGGTACCCAATTCG
CCCTATAGTGAGTCGTATTACGCGCGCTCACTGGCCGTCGTTTTACAACGTCGTGACTGGGAAAACCCTG
GCGTTACCCAACTTAATCGCCTTGCAGCACATCCCCCTTTCGCCAGCTGGCGTAATAGCGAAGAGGCCCG
CACCGATCGCCCTTCCCAACAGTTGCGCAGCCTGAATGGCGAATGG
[124 nt withheld, positions 3827-3950]
C
[91 nt withheld, positions 3952-4042]
A
[49 nt withheld, positions 4044-4092]
CCTTTGACGTTGGAGTCCACGTTCTTT
[37 nt withheld, positions 4120-4156]
ACCCTATCTCGGTCTATTCTTTTGATTTATAAGGGATTTTGCCGATTTCGGCCTATTGGTTAAAAAATGA
GCTGATTTAACAAAAATTTAACGCGAATTTTAACAAAATATTAACGCTTACAATTTCCTGATGCGGTATT
TTCTCCTTACGCATCTGTGCGGTATTTCACACCGCATAGGGTAATAACTGATATAATTAAATTGAAGCTC
TAATTTGTGAGTTTAGTATACATGCATTTACTTATAATACAGTTTTTTAGTTTTGCTGGCCGCATCTTCT
CAAATATGCTTCCCAGCCTGCTTTTCTGTAACGTTCACCCTCTACCTTAGCATCCCTTCCCTTTGCAAAT
AGTCCTCTTCCAACAATAATAATGTCAGATCCTGTAGAGACCACATCATCCACGGTTCTATACTGTTGAC
CCAATGCGTCTCCCTTGTCATCTAAACCCACACCGGGTGTCATAATCAACCAATCGTAACCTTCATCTCT
TCCACCCATGTCTCTTTGAGCAATAAAGCCGATAACAAAATCTTTGTCGCTCTTCGCAATGTCAACAGTA
CCCTTAGTATATTCTCCAGTAGATAGGGAGCCCTTGCATGACAATTCTGCTAACATCAAAAGGCCTCTAG
GTTCCTTTGTTACTTCTTCTGCCGCCTGCTTCAAACCGCTAACAATACCTGGGCCCACCACACCGTGTGC
ATTCGTAATGTCTGCCCATTCTGCTATTCTGTATACACCCGCAGAGTACTGCAATTTGACTGTATTACCA
ATGTCAGCAAATTTTCTGTCTTCGAAGAGTAAAAAATTGTACTTGGCGGATAATGCCTTTAGCGGCTTAA
CTGTGCCCTCCATGGAAAAATCAGTCAAGATATCCACATGTGTTTTTAGTAAACAAATTTTGGGACCTAA
TGCTTCAACTAACTCCAGTAATTCCTTGGTGGTACGAACATCCAATGAAGCACACAAGTTTGTTTGCTTT
TCGTGCATGATATTAAATAGCTTGGCAGCAACAGGACTAGGATGAGTAGCAGCACGTTCCTTATATGTAG
CTTTCGACATGATTTATCTTCGTTTCCTGCAGGTTTTTGTTCTGTGCAGTTGGGTTAAGAATACTGGGCA
ATTTCATGTTTCTTCAACACTACATATGCGTATATATACCAATCTAAGTCTGTGCTCCTTCCTTCGTTCT
TCCTTCTGTTCGGAGATTACCGAATCAAAAAAATTTCAAGGAAACCGAAATCAAAAAAAAGAATAAAAAA
AAAATGATGAATTGAAAAGGTGGTATGGTGCACTCTCAGTACAATCTGCTCTGATGCCGCATAGTTAAGC
CAGCCCCGACACCCGCCAACACCCGCTGACGCGCCCTGACGGGCTTGTCTGCTCCCGGCATCCGCTTACA
GACAAGCTGTGACCGTCTCCGGGAGCTGCATGTGTCAGAGGTTTTCACCGTCATCACCGAAACGCGCGA
Features (pLannotate 1.2.2; 17 found; start..end, strand, type, name):
    666..737     +  promoter       AmpR promoter: bla
    738..1598    +  CDS            AmpR: β-lactamase; bla; confers resistance to ampicillin, carbenicillin, and related antibiotics
   1769..2357    +  rep_origin     ori: high-copy-number ColE1/pMB1/pBR322/pUC origin of replication
   2540..2632    +  CDS            lacI (fragment): lac repressor; lacI; The lac repressor binds to the lac operator to inhibit transcription in E. coli. This inhibition can be relieved by adding lactose or isopropyl-β-D-thiogalactopyranoside (IPTG).
   2645..2666    +  protein_bind   CAP binding site: CAP binding activates transcription in the presence of cAMP. E. coli catabolite activator protein
   2681..2711    +  promoter       lac promoter: promoter for the E. coli lac operon
   2719..2735    +  protein_bind   lac operator: The lac repressor binds to the lac operator to inhibit transcription in E. coli. This inhibition can be relieved by adding lactose or isopropyl-β-D-thiogalactopyranoside (IPTG). lac repressor encoded by lacI
   2780..2798    +  promoter       T3 promoter: promoter for bacteriophage T3 RNA polymerase
   3161..3229    +  misc_feature   MCS (fragment): pBluescript multiple cloning site
   3642..3660    -  promoter       T7 promoter: promoter for bacteriophage T7 RNA polymerase
   3668..3823    +  CDS            lacZα (fragment): LacZα fragment of β-galactosidase; lacZ fragment
   3827..4255    +  rep_origin     f1 ori (sequence partly withheld): f1 bacteriophage origin of replication; arrow indicates direction of (+) strand synthesis
   4283..4334    -  misc_feature   bom (fragment): basis of mobility region from pBR322
   4413..5216    -  CDS            URA3: orotidine-5'-phosphate decarboxylase, required for uracil biosynthesis; S. cerevisiae URA3; yeast auxotrophic marker, counterselectable with 5-fluoroorotic acid (5-FOA)
   5217..5432    -  promoter       URA3 promoter: S. cerevisiae URA3
   5440..5489    -  misc_feature   bom (fragment): basis of mobility region from pBR322
   5591..1       -  CDS            rop (fragment) (across the origin): Rop protein, which maintains plasmids at low copy number; rop
