[The description below was written by a language model from this plasmid's Addgene catalogue record and pLannotate feature annotations shown in this document.]
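Description:
pCU-EGD2 is an empty expression backbone for the pathogenic yeast Candida glabrata, built on the shuttle vector pGRB2.1 and totalling 5,625 bp. It was made by cloning the C. glabrata EGD2 promoter into the backbone as a SacI/XbaI fragment, so that a coding sequence of interest can be placed downstream by restriction cloning and expressed from that promoter. No gene is carried in the deposited plasmid.

In E. coli the plasmid is maintained at high copy by a ColE1/pUC-type origin and selected with ampicillin through the bla gene and its native promoter. In yeast, selection relies on the S. cerevisiae URA3 gene under its own promoter, which complements uracil auxotrophy and can be counterselected with 5-fluoroorotic acid. The annotated features reveal a pBluescript-style cloning region: a partial multiple cloning site flanked by T3 and T7 phage promoters, together with lac promoter/operator elements, a lacZα fragment and an f1 origin that permits single-stranded DNA production. Short remnants of lacI, rop and the pBR322 bom region are vestiges of the vector's construction history.

The automated annotation does not label the EGD2 promoter itself, though the unannotated stretch between the T3 promoter and the MCS fragment is consistent with its position. Nor does it identify any transcription terminator or yeast replication or centromere element, so the mode of plasmid maintenance in C. glabrata cannot be stated from the record. The plasmid belongs to a set of C. glabrata expression vectors and is suited to expressing genes from a defined native promoter in ura3 strains.
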