Addgene plasmid #45315: pCU-EGD2
Purpose: (Empty Backbone)
Depositing lab: Brendan Cormack. Depositing organization: Johns Hopkins University and School of Medicine. Publication: Expression plasmids for use in Candida glabrata. Zordan RE, Ren Y, Pan SJ, Rotondo G, De Las Penas A, Iluore J, Cormack BP. G3 (Bethesda). 2013 Oct 3;3(10):1675-86. doi: 10.1534/g3.113.006908. PubMed 23934995.
Backbone
  Vector backbone: pGRB2.1
  Backbone size (bp): 5625
  Modifications to backbone: C. glabrata EGD2 promoter was cloned into backbone using SacI/XbaI restriction digest
  Vector type: C. glabrata expression
  Promoter: EGD2
  Selectable markers: URA3
Growth in bacteria
  Bacterial resistance: Ampicillin, 100 μg/mL
  Growth temperature: 37°C
  Growth strain: DH10B
  Copy number: High Copy
Gene/Insert
  Cloning method: Restriction Enzyme
Terms and licenses: Academic/Nonprofit Terms; Industry Terms: Not Available to Industry
How to cite: pCU-EGD2 was a gift from Brendan Cormack (Addgene plasmid # 45315 ; http://n2t.net/addgene:45315 ; RRID:Addgene_45315)
