>Addgene plasmid #45315 | pCU-EGD2 | addgene partial sequence | sequence record 64711 | URA3-R2 5'-TTGGCGGATAATGCCTTTAG-3'
AGATATCCACATGTGTTTTTAGTAAACAAATTTTGGGACCTAATGCTTCAACTAACTCCAGTAATTCCTT
GGTGGTACGAACATCCAATGAAGCACACAAGTTTGTTTGCTTTTCGTGCATGATATTAAATAGCTTGGCA
GCAACAGGACTAGGATGAGTAGCAGCACGTTCCTTATATGTAGCTTTCGACATGATTTATCTTCGTTTCC
TGCAGGTTTTTGTTCTGTGCAGTTGGGTTAAGAATACTGGGCAATTTCATGTTTCTTCAACACTACATAT
GCGTATATATACCAATCTAAGTCTGTGCTCCTTCCTTCGTTCTTCCTTCTGTTCGGAGATTACCGAATCA
AAAAAATTTCAAGGAAACCGAAATCAAAAAAAAGAATAAAAAAAAAATGATGAATTGAAAAGGTGGTATG
GTGCACTCTCAGTACAATCTGCTCTGATGCCGCATAGTTAAGCCAGCCCCGACACCCGCCAACACCCGCT
GACGCGCCCTGACGGGCTTGTCTGCTCCCGGCATCCGCTTACAGACAAGCTGTGACCGTCTCCGGGAGCT
GCATGTGTCAGAGGTTTTCACCGTCATCACCGAAACGCGCGAGACGAAAGGGCCTCGTGATACGCCTATT
TTTATAGGTTAATGTCATGATAATAATGGTTTCTTAGCAGGTTAGACTAACATGCAAAAAGTTTATATTC
ATTTTTGTAGTTATTCTTGTTTTCATTAGGATGATTACACACTGTGGATGTGGATTAATCGATCATTGTT
AATTTAGTGTAGCTACTACCATTTCAAACAAAACGTAAATTCTTGCAGTCGTACTGGATCTGTGAATCTA
TTAGTATATATGAATTAAAGTAGCTTGTACATATTATTCTGTTGAATCATATCGCAGAGCATTGGTTGAA
