>Addgene plasmid #45315 | pCU-EGD2 | addgene partial sequence | sequence record 66536 | pBluescriptSK
AGCTTATCGATACCGTCGACCTCGAGAACACAACCCACAGCTACCACCATCAACAATATTTATATATATA
ACGTACACATAGAAATCACACAAACAGAGTATTTATTCTTAACTACATGAACTACCATCAGACCGTCTGG
GCCACTATATAATGTGCCATTCATAAACGTGATCACTTTACGTAGCAGGCAACCCCAGGTGAAAATTTTT
CAGCGAGCTGCCAGATTGTCAGGTGAAAAACTGAAAAAAACTTCTGGGCGATGAGCTTGTGGCGGGAAAT
TAAGTATATAAAGCAGTTAGTTTCTTCTGCTTCTTGTGGTTCTGGGTATTCTTGTAATATTTGGAAGAAT
AGAAAATCAAGACTACTGCCTTTCTTTTCATATTATAGAGGAAGAAATACGCACGAACACGATATAGAGG
TAAAGGTACCCAATTCGCCCTATAGTGAGTCGTATTACGCGCGCTCACTGGCCGTCGTTTTACAACGTCG
TGACTGGGAAAACCCTGGCGTTACCCAACTTAATCGCCTTGCAGCACATCCCCCTTTCGCCAGCTGGCGT
AATAGCGAAGAGGCCCGCACCGATCGCCCTTCCCAACAGTTGCGCAGCCTGAATGGCGAATGG
[124 nt withheld, positions 624-747]
C
[91 nt withheld, positions 749-839]
A
[49 nt withheld, positions 841-889]
CC
